Addgene plasmid #34391: KHBD00259
Depositing lab: Bart Deplancke. Depositing organization: Swiss Federal Institute of Technology (EPFL). Publication: Automated protein-DNA interaction screening of Drosophila regulatory elements. Korneel Hens, Jean-Daniel Feuz, Alina Isakova, Antonina Lagovitina, Andreas Massouras, Julien Bryois, Patrick Callaerts, Susan E. Celniker, Bart Deplancke. Nat Methods. 2011 Oct 30;8(12):1065-70. 10.1038/nmeth.1763 PubMed 22037703.
Backbone
  Vector backbone: pDONR221
  Backbone manufacturer: Invitrogen
  Backbone size w/o insert (bp): 2536
  Vector type: Gateway Donor Vector
Growth in bacteria
  Bacterial resistance: Kanamycin, 50 μg/mL
  Growth temperature: 37°C
  Growth strain: DH5alpha
  Copy number: High Copy
Gene/Insert
  Gene/Insert name: CG31240 (alt names: FBgn0011701; repo; reversed polarity)
  Species: D. melanogaster (fly)
  Insert size (bp): 1836
  Entrez Gene: repo (a.k.a. Dmel_CG31240, 3702, AbRK2, CG31240, CG8045(CT24072), CT24072, Dmel\CG31240, REPO, RK2, Repo, l(3)03702, rk2)
  Cloning method: Gateway Cloning
  Sequencing primers: 5′ M13F; 3′ M13R
Terms and licenses: Academic/Nonprofit Terms; Industry Terms: Not Available to Industry
Depositor comments: Please note that the ORFs in this collection were cloned open-ended (without a stop codon).
How to cite: KHBD00259 was a gift from Bart Deplancke (Addgene plasmid # 34391 ; http://n2t.net/addgene:34391 ; RRID:Addgene_34391)
