[The description below was written by a language model from this plasmid's Addgene catalogue record.]
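Description:
KHBD00259 is a Gateway entry-type clone built in the pDONR221 donor vector backbone (Invitrogen), carrying the open reading frame of the Drosophila melanogaster gene repo (reversed polarity, CG31240, FBgn0011701). The backbone contributes about 2.5 kb and the insert about 1.8 kb. The plasmid is maintained in E. coli as a high-copy construct under kanamycin selection. No feature table accompanies the record, so the origin of replication and the exact recombination sites flanking the insert are not listed. An ORF introduced into pDONR221 by Gateway cloning normally ends up flanked by attL sites, which allow it to be moved into attR-containing destination vectors by LR recombination. M13 forward and reverse primer sites on either side of the insert are recorded for sequence verification.

The record lists no promoter, tag or reporter, which is consistent with a donor-vector clone that serves as a transfer-ready ORF source rather than an expression construct; expression elements would be supplied by whichever destination vector receives the insert. The depositor notes that ORFs in this collection were cloned open-ended, without a stop codon, so the repo coding sequence can be fused in frame to C-terminal partners encoded by the destination vector. The associated publication concerns automated protein–DNA interaction screening of Drosophila regulatory elements. This suggests the clone belongs to a fly ORF collection made for such assays, although the record does not specify the destination vectors or downstream assay format for this clone.
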