>Addgene plasmid #34391 | KHBD00259 | depositor partial sequence | sequence record 40958 | KHBD00259 sequence 1836 bps
ATGGAACACGATAGCTTCGATGATCCCATTTTCGGGGAGTTCGGCGGCGGGCCACTCAATCCACTGGGCG
CCAAGCCACTGATGCCCACCACAACGGCCATGCATCCCGTGATGCTGGGCAGTGTCCACGAGTTGTGCAG
CCAACAGCAGCAGCAGCAGCAGCAGCAACGATTGCCCGACTGCAACACCATACTGCCGAATGGCGGAGGA
GGAGGAGCAGGATCTGGCGGCGCTGGAGGATCGCCCAACTATGTGACCAAGCTGGATTTTGTCAACAAGA
TGGGCTGCTACTCGCCCAGCCAGAAGTACGAGTACATTAGTGCGCCGCAAAAACTGGTGGAGCAGCAGCA
GCAGCAGCAGCATCATCATCAACATCATCAGCACTACACGGCCACGCCCCCGCCCAGCCACAATGGCATC
CTGCTGCACAAGCAATCCTCCCAGCAGCAACAGCAGCAGCAGCAACAGCTGGTGGGCATCCTGGACTATC
ATCCGCTCAATGGCAAGCTGGACTACTCCTCGTCGCCCAAAGATCAGTACGAGCCGCAGCAGCTGCAGCA
TCTGTACGGCGGCAGTCCGCATCATCTGGACCATTTGGATCATGGCAGTGATGGCTTGCTCCAGGACTCC
TCGCCCGTCATGATCAACGGAGGATCCGCTGGTGGCAAGCTAAAGAAGCCCGATGAGATGTGTTCGCAGT
TGGAGGCGGGTGGTGCTGGAGTTACTCCGCCAAGTAGTTCCTCCACGGTGGTTAATGGCACCACCAATGG
CACTGGCAACGCCAACTCCTCCTCCTCCGCTGGCGTCGGCATTCAGGGGGCGGCGGGCACAGCGGGGGGC
GTGGCAGCTCCTGCAGCCAAAAAGGACGGAAGCAGCAGCAAGAAGAAGGGCGATCCCAATGGCATCAAGA
AGAAGAAGACGAGAACCACCTTTACTGCCTACCAGCTGGAGGAGTTGGAGCGTGCCTTTGAACGTGCTCC
GTATCCGGATGTTTTCGCCCGCGAGGAGCTGGCCATCAAGCTGAATCTGAGCGAATCCCGTGTGCAGGTG
TGGTTCCAGAACCGACGGGCCAAGTGGCGCAAGCACGAGCCACCGCGCAAGACGGGCTACATCAAGACGA
GCACTCCGCCGACGGCGACACTGAATCCCGGAACCCTAGCCCCACCATTCACTAGCTACCCGCAGACGAC
GACGGTCACGCCGCCGGGCAGCATGGACAGCTGGACCAGCTACCAGACGCCCTACGAACTGACGCCCCAG
TTCAGCCTGCTCTCGCCGGCGGCCAGTCCGTATGGCACCTATTCCGGCCAGTACGGTGCCTATGTGCACG
AAAGCCAGCTCTTCCCGATGCGTCACTACGAGTACGGTAGTCCCACGCGCATGGAAATGGGCGCCACAAC
CGGTTCGGTGGCCGGAAACGGAGATGAGTCGGTGGCCAATGGCGGCAGCTATCAGACGGCGGAACTGCAG
ACCGCCCAGCAGCAGCAACTGGCCGACGGCACACTGGTCACCGTCCATGCCCACCAACAGCAGCAGCAGC
AGCAGCAGCAACTCAATGGCAAGTACCTGAGCGCCGAGGAGGCCAAATACGTGCACCTGCAGTGCCATCA
GAGTGGAGGTGGTCTGGAGCTAAGTCCCGGCGCCAGCTGTCATCTGGTGGAGGCGCAGGGCCAGCACTAT
GTGACCACGGCGACGGGAGGAGCTGCATCCGCGGGCGGCACCAGCAGCGATGACAACGACAGCGGCGGCA
TGCAGACTGTGATCAAGAGCGAGGAGGTCTCCCAACAGCAGCAGCAGCAGCAGGGACAGAGCTACGTCCT
GCCGCCTTTTTTGCAC
