>Addgene plasmid #34391 | KHBD00259 | addgene partial sequence | sequence record 42114 | M13-Rev 5'-CAGGAAACAGCTATGACC-3'
ATTTTATTTTGACTGATAGTGACCTGTTTCGTTGCAACAAATTGATAAGCAATGCTTTCTTATAATGCCA
ACTTTGTACAAGAAAGTTGGCAAGTGCAAAAAAGGCGGCAGGACGTAGCTCTGTCCCTGCTGCTGCTGCT
GCTGTTGGGAGACCTCCTCGCTCTTGATCACAGTCTGCATGCCGCCGCTGTCGTTGTCATCGCTGCTGGT
GCCGCCCGCGGATGCAGCTCCTCCCGTCGCCGTGGTCACATAGTGCTGGCCCTGCGCCTCCACCAGATGA
CAGCTGGCGCCGGGACTTAGCTCCAGACCACCTCCACTCTGATGGCACTGCAGGTGCACGTATTTGGCCT
CCTCGGCGCTCAGGTACTTGCCATTGAGTTGCTGCTGCTGCTGCTGCTGCTGTTGGTGGGCATGGACGGT
GACCAGTGTGCCGTCGGCCAGTTGCTGCTGCTGGGCGGTCTGCAGTTCCGCCGTCTGATAGCTGCCGCCA
TTGGCCACCGACTCATCTCCGTTTCCGGCCACCGAACCGGTTGTGGCGCCCATTTCCATGCGCGTGGGAC
TACCGTACTCGTAGTGACGCATCGGGAAGAGCTGGCTTTCGTGCACATAGGCACCGTACTGGCCGGAATA
GGTGCCATACGGACTGGCCGCCGGCGAGAGCAGGCTGAACTGGGGCGTCAGTTCGTAGGGCGTCTGGTAG
CTGGTCCAGCTGTCCATGCTGCCCGGCGGCGTGACCGTCGTCGTCTGCGGGTAGCTAGTGAATGGTGGGG
C
